>Addgene plasmid #75516 | PRKACA gRNA (BRDN0001145395) | addgene full sequence | sequence record 184036 | Addgene Assembled Sequence
CCCGGGTGCAAAGATGGATAAAGTTTTAAACAGAGAGGAATCTTTGCAGCTAATGGACCTTCTAGGTCTT
GAAAGGAGTGGGAATTGGCTCCGGTGCCCGTCAGTGGGCAGAGCGCACATCGCCCACAGTCCCCGAGAAG
TTGGGGGGAGGGGTCGGCAATTGATCCGGTGCCTAGAGAAGGTGGCGCGGGGTAAACTGGGAAAGTGATG
TCGTGTACTGGCTCCGCCTTTTTCCCGAGGGTGGGGGAGAACCGTATATAAGTGCAGTAGTCGCCGTGAA
CGTTCTTTTTCGCAACGGGTTTGCCGCCAGAACACAGGTAAGTGCCGTGTGTGGTTCCCGCGGGCCTGGC
CTCTTTACGGGTTATGGCCCTTGCGTGCCTTGAATTACTTCCACCTGGCTGCAGTACGTGATTCTTGATC
CCGAGCTTCGGGTTGGAAGTGGGTGGGAGAGTTCGAGGCCTTGCGCTTAAGGAGCCCCTTCGCCTCGTGC
TTGAGTTGAGGCCTGGCCTGGGCGCTGGGGCCGCCGCGTGCGAATCTGGTGGCACCTTCGCGCCTGTCTC
GCTGCTTTCGATAAGTCTCTAGCCATTTAAAATTTTTGATGACCTGCTGCGACGCTTTTTTTCTGGCAAG
ATAGTCTTGTAAATGCGGGCCAAGATCTGCACACTGGTATTTCGGTTTTTGGGGCCGCGGGCGGCGACGG
GGCCCGTGCGTCCCAGCGCACATGTTCGGCGAGGCGGGGCCTGCGAGCGCGGCCACCGAGAATCGGACGG
GGGTAGTCTCAAGCTGGCCGGCCTGCTCTGGTGCCTGGCCTCGCGCCGCCGTGTATCGCCCCGCCCTGGG
CGGCAAGGCTGGCCCGGTCGGCACCAGTTGCGTGAGCGGAAAGATGGCCGCTTCCCGGCCCTGCTGCAGG
GAGCTCAAAATGGAGGACGCGGCGCTCGGGAGAGCGGGCGGGTGAGTCACCCACACAAAGGAAAAGGGCC
TTTCCGTCCTCAGCCGTCGCTTCATGTGACTCCACGGAGTACCGGGCGCCGTCCAGGCACCTCGATTAGT
TCTCGAGCTTTTGGAGTACGTCGTCTTTAGGTTGGGGGGAGGGGTTTTATGCGATGGAGTTTCCCCACAC
TGAGTGGGTGGAGACTGAAGTTAGGCCAGCTTGGCACTTGATGTAATTCTCCTTGGAATTTGCCCTTTTT
GAGTTTGGATCTTGGTTCATTCTCAAGCCTCAGACAGTGGTTCAAAGTTTTTTTCTTCCATTTCAGGTGT
CGTGACGTACGGCCACCATGACCGAGTACAAGCCCACGGTGCGCCTCGCCACCCGCGACGACGTCCCCAG
GGCCGTACGCACCCTCGCCGCCGCGTTCGCCGACTACCCCGCCACGCGCCACACCGTCGATCCGGACCGC
CACATCGAGCGGGTCACCGAGCTGCAAGAACTCTTCCTCACGCGCGTCGGGCTCGACATCGGCAAGGTGT
GGGTCGCGGACGACGGCGCCGCCGTGGCGGTCTGGACCACGCCGGAGAGCGTCGAAGCGGGGGCGGTGTT
CGCCGAGATCGGCCCGCGCATGGCCGAGTTGAGCGGTTCCCGGCTGGCCGCGCAGCAACAGATGGAAGGC
CTCCTGGCGCCGCACCGGCCCAAGGAGCCCGCGTGGTTCCTGGCCACCGTCGGAGTCTCGCCCGACCACC
AGGGCAAGGGTCTGGGCAGCGCCGTCGTGCTCCCCGGAGTGGAGGCGGCCGAGCGCGCCGGGGTGCCCGC
CTTCCTGGAGACCTCCGCGCCCCGCAACCTCCCCTTCTACGAGCGGCTCGGCTTCACCGTCACCGCCGAC
GTCGAGGTGCCCGAAGGACCGCGCACCTGGTGCATGACCCGCAAGCCCGGTGCCTGAACGCGTTAAGTCG
ACAATCAACCTCTGGATTACAAAATTTGTGAAAGATTGACTGGTATTCTTAACTATGTTGCTCCTTTTAC
GCTATGTGGATACGCTGCTTTAATGCCTTTGTATCATGCTATTGCTTCCCGTATGGCTTTCATTTTCTCC
TCCTTGTATAAATCCTGGTTGCTGTCTCTTTATGAGGAGTTGTGGCCCGTTGTCAGGCAACGTGGCGTGG
TGTGCACTGTGTTTGCTGACGCAACCCCCACTGGTTGGGGCATTGCCACCACCTGTCAGCTCCTTTCCGG
GACTTTCGCTTTCCCCCTCCCTATTGCCACGGCGGAACTCATCGCCGCCTGCCTTGCCCGCTGCTGGACA
GGGGCTCGGCTGTTGGGCACTGACAATTCCGTGGTGTTGTCGGGGAAATCATCGTCCTTTCCTTGGCTGC
TCGCCTGTGTTGCCACCTGGATTCTGCGCGGGACGTCCTTCTGCTACGTCCCTTCGGCCCTCAATCCAGC
GGACCTTCCTTCCCGCGGCCTGCTGCCGGCTCTGCGGCCTCTTCCGCGTCTTCGCCTTCGCCCTCAGACG
AGTCGGATCTCCCTTTGGGCCGCCTCCCCGCGTCGACTTTAAGACCAATGACTTACAAGGCAGCTGTAGA
TCTTAGCCACTTTTTAAAAGAAAAGGGGGGACTGGAAGGGCTAATTCACTCCCAACGAAGACAAGATCTG
CTTTTTGCTTGTACTGGGTCTCTCTGGTTAGACCAGATCTGAGCCTGGGAGCTCTCTGGCTAACTAGGGA
ACCCACTGCTTAAGCCTCAATAAAGCTTGCCTTGAGTGCTTCAAGTAGTGTGTGCCCGTCTGTTGTGTGA
CTCTGGTAACTAGAGATCCCTCAGACCCTTTTAGTCAGTGTGGAAAATCTCTAGCAGTACGTATAGTAGT
TCATGTCATCTTATTATTCAGTATTTATAACTTGCAAAGAAATGAATATCAGAGAGTGAGAGGAACTTGT
TTATTGCAGCTTATAATGGTTACAAATAAAGCAATAGCATCACAAATTTCACAAATAAAGCATTTTTTTC
ACTGCATTCTAGTTGTGGTTTGTCCAAACTCATCAATGTATCTTATCATGTCTGGCTCTAGCTATCCCGC
CCCTAACTCCGCCCATCCCGCCCCTAACTCCGCCCAGTTCCGCCCATTCTCCGCCCCATGGCTGACTAAT
TTTTTTTATTTATGCAGAGGCCGAGGCCGCCTCGGCCTCTGAGCTATTCCAGAAGTAGTGAGGAGGCTTT
TTTGGAGGCCTAGGGACGTACCCAATTCGCCCTATAGTGAGTCGTATTACGCGCGCTCACTGGCCGTCGT
TTTACAACGTCGTGACTGGGAAAACCCTGGCGTTACCCAACTTAATCGCCTTGCAGCACATCCCCCTTTC
GCCAGCTGGCGTAATAGCGAAGAGGCCCGCACCGATCGCCCTTCCCAACAGTTGCGCAGCCTGAATGGCG
AATGGG
[124 nt withheld, positions 3367-3490]
C
[91 nt withheld, positions 3492-3582]
A
[49 nt withheld, positions 3584-3632]
CCTTTGACGTTGGAGTCCACGTTCTTT
[37 nt withheld, positions 3660-3696]
ACCCTATCTCGGTCTATTCTTTTGATTTATAAGGGATTTTGCCGATTTCGGCCTATTGGTTAAAAAATGA
GCTGATTTAACAAAAATTTAACGCGAATTTTAACAAAATATTAACGCTTACAATTTAGGTGGCACTTTTC
GGGGAAATGTGCGCGGAACCCCTATTTGTTTATTTTTCTAAATACATTCAAATATGTATCCGCTCATGAG
ACAATAACCCTGATAAATGCTTCAATAATATTGAAAAAGGAAGAGTATGAGTATTCAACATTTCCGTGTC
GCCCTTATTCCCTTTTTTGCGGCATTTTGCCTTCCTGTTTTTGCTCACCCAGAAACGCTGGTGAAAGTAA
AAGATGCTGAAGATCAGTTGGGTGCACGAGTGGGTTACATCGAACTGGATCTCAACAGCGGTAAGATCCT
TGAGAGTTTTCGCCCCGAAGAACGTTTTCCAATGATGAGCACTTTTAAAGTTCTGCTATGTGGCGCGGTA
TTATCCCGTATTGACGCCGGGCAAGAGCAACTCGGTCGCCGCATACACTATTCTCAGAATGACTTGGTTG
AGTACTCACCAGTCACAGAAAAGCATCTTACGGATGGCATGACAGTAAGAGAATTATGCAGTGCTGCCAT
AACCATGAGTGATAACACTGCGGCCAACTTACTTCTGACAACGATCGGAGGACCGAAGGAGCTAACCGCT
TTTTTGCACAACATGGGGGATCATGTAACTCGCCTTGATCGTTGGGAACCGGAGCTGAATGAAGCCATAC
CAAACGACGAGCGTGACACCACGATGCCTGTAGCAATGGCAACAACGTTGCGCAAACTATTAACTGGCGA
ACTACTTACTCTAGCTTCCCGGCAACAATTAATAGACTGGATGGAGGCGGATAAAGTTGCAGGACCACTT
CTGCGCTCGGCCCTTCCGGCTGGCTGGTTTATTGCTGATAAATCTGGAGCCGGTGAGCGTGGGTCTCGCG
GTATCATTGCAGCACTGGGGCCAGATGGTAAGCCCTCCCGTATCGTAGTTATCTACACGACGGGGAGTCA
GGCAACTATGGATGAACGAAATAGACAGATCGCTGAGATAGGTGCCTCACTGATTAAGCATTGGTAACTG
TCAGACCAAGTTTACTCATATATACTTTAGATTGATTTAAAACTTCATTTTTAATTTAAAAGGATCTAGG
TGAAGATCCTTTTTGATAATCTCATGACCAAAATCCCTTAACGTGAGTTTTCGTTCCACTGAGCGTCAGA
CCCCGTAGAAAAGATCAAAGGATCTTCTTGAGATCCTTTTTTTCTGCGCGTAATCTGCTGCTTGCAAACA
AAAAAACCACCGCTACCAGCGGTGGTTTGTTTGCCGGATCAAGAGCTACCAACTCTTTTTCCGAAGGTAA
CTGGCTTCAGCAGAGCGCAGATACCAAATACTGTTCTTCTAGTGTAGCCGTAGTTAGGCCACCACTTCAA
GAACTCTGTAGCACCGCCTACATACCTCGCTCTGCTAATCCTGTTACCAGTGGCTGCTGCCAGTGGCGAT
AAGTCGTGTCTTACCGGGTTGGACTCAAGACGATAGTTACCGGATAAGGCGCAGCGGTCGGGCTGAACGG
GGGGTTCGTGCACACAGCCCAGCTTGGAGCGAACGACCTACACCGAACTGAGATACCTACAGCGTGAGCT
ATGAGAAAGCGCCACGCTTCCCGAAGGGAGAAAGGCGGACAGGTATCCGGTAAGCGGCAGGGTCGGAACA
GGAGAGCGCACGAGGGAGCTTCCAGGGGGAAACGCCTGGTATCTTTATAGTCCTGTCGGGTTTCGCCACC
TCTGACTTGAGCGTCGATTTTTGTGATGCTCGTCAGGGGGGCGGAGCCTATGGAAAAACGCCAGCAACGC
GGCCTTTTTACGGTTCCTGGCCTTTTGCTGGCCTTTTGCTCACATGTTCTTTCCTGCGTTATCCCCTGAT
TCTGTGGATAACCGTATTACCGCCTTTGAGTGAGCTGATACCGCTCGCCGCAGCCGAACGACCGAGCGCA
GCGAGTCAGTGAGCGAGGAAGCGGAAGAGCGCCCAATACGCAAACCGCCTCTCCCCGCGCGTTGGCCGAT
TCATTAATGCAGCTGGCACGACAGGTTTCCCGACTGGAAAGCGGGCAGTGAGCGCAACGCAATTAATGTG
AGTTAGCTCACTCATTAGGCACCCCAGGCTTTACACTTTATGCTTCCGGCTCGTATGTTGTGTGGAATTG
TGAGCGGATAACAATTTCACACAGGAAACAGCTATGACCATGATTACGCCAAGCGCGCAATTAACCCTCA
CTAAAGGGAACAAAAGCTGGAGCTGCAAGCTTAATGTAGTCTTATGCAATACTCTTGTAGTCTTGCAACA
TGGTAACGATGAGTTAGCAACATGCCTTACAAGGAGAGAAAAAGCACCGTGCATGCCGATTGGTGGAAGT
AAGGTGGTACGATCGTGCCTTATTAGGAAGGCAACAGACGGGTCTGACATGGATTGGACGAACCACTGAA
TTGCCGCATTGCAGAGATATTGTATTTAAGTGCCTAGCTCGATACATAAACGGGTCTCTCTGGTTAGACC
AGATCTGAGCCTGGGAGCTCTCTGGCTAACTAGGGAACCCACTGCTTAAGCCTCAATAAAGCTTGCCTTG
AGTGCTTCAAGTAGTGTGTGCCCGTCTGTTGTGTGACTCTGGTAACTAGAGATCCCTCAGACCCTTTTAG
TCAGTGTGGAAAATCTCTAGCAGTGGCGCCCGAACAGGGACTTGAAAGCGAAAGGGAAACCAGAGGAGCT
CTCTCGACGCAGGACTCGGCTTGCTGAAGCGCGCACGGCAAGAGGCGAGGGGCGGCGACTGGTGAGTACG
CCAAAAATTTTGACTAGCGGAGGCTAGAAGGAGAGAGATGGGTGCGAGAGCGTCAGTATTAAGCGGGGGA
GAATTAGATCGCGATGGGAAAAAATTCGGTTAAGGCCAGGGGGAAAGAAAAAATATAAATTAAAACATAT
AGTATGGGCAAGCAGGGAGCTAGAACGATTCGCAGTTAATCCTGGCCTGTTAGAAACATCAGAAGGCTGT
AGACAAATACTGGGACAGCTACAACCATCCCTTCAGACAGGATCAGAAGAACTTAGATCATTATATAATA
CAGTAGCAACCCTCTATTGTGTGCATCAAAGGATAGAGATAAAAGACACCAAGGAAGCTTTAGACAAGAT
AGAGGAAGAGCAAAACAAAAGTAAGACCACCGCACAGCAAGCGGCCGCTGATCTTCAGACCTGGAGGAGG
AGATATGAGGGACAATTGGAGAAGTGAATTATATAAATATAAAGTAGTAAAAATTGAACCATTAGGAGTA
GCACCCACCAAGGCAAAGAGAAGAGTGGTGCAGAGAGAAAAAAGAGCAGTGGGAATAGGAGCTTTGTTCC
TTGGGTTCTTGGGAGCAGCAGGAAGCACTATGGGCGCAGCGTCAATGACGCTGACGGTACAGGCCAGACA
ATTATTGTCTGGTATAGTGCAGCAGCAGAACAATTTGCTGAGGGCTATTGAGGCGCAACAGCATCTGTTG
CAACTCACAGTCTGGGGCATCAAGCAGCTCCAGGCAAGAATCCTGGCTGTGGAAAGATACCTAAAGGATC
AACAGCTCCTGGGGATTTGGGGTTGCTCTGGAAAACTCATTTGCACCACTGCTGTGCCTTGGAATGCTAG
TTGGAGTAATAAATCTCTGGAACAGATTTGGAATCACACGACCTGGATGGAGTGGGACAGAGAAATTAAC
AATTACACAAGCTTAATACACTCCTTAATTGAAGAATCGCAAAACCAGCAAGAAAAGAATGAACAAGAAT
TATTGGAATTAGATAAATGGGCAAGTTTGTGGAATTGGTTTAACATAACAAATTGGCTGTGGTATATAAA
ATTATTCATAATGATAGTAGGAGGCTTGGTAGGTTTAAGAATAGTTTTTGCTGTACTTTCTATAGTGAAT
AGAGTTAGGCAGGGATATTCACCATTATCGTTTCAGACCCACCTCCCAACCCCGAGGGGACCCAGAGAGG
GCCTATTTCCCATGATTCCTTCATATTTGCATATACGATACAAGGCTGTTAGAGAGATAATTAGAATTAA
TTTGACTGTAAACACAAAGATATTAGTACAAAATACGTGACGTAGAAAGTAATAATTTCTTGGGTAGTTT
GCAGTTTTAAAATTATGTTTTAAAATGGACTATCATATGCTTACCGTAACTTGAAAGTATTTCGATTTCT
TGGCTTTATATATCTTGTGGAAAGGACGAAACACCGGAAGATCCTCGACAAACAGAGTTTTAGAGCTAGA
AATAGCAAGTTAAAATAAGGCTAGTCCGTTATCAACTTGAAAAAGTGGCACCGAGTCGGTGCTTTTTTAA
GCTTGGCGTAACTAGATCTTGAGACAAATGGCAGTATTCATCCACAATTTTAAAAGAAAAGGGGGGATTG
GGGGGTACAGTGCAGGGGAAAGAATAGTAGACATAATAGCAACAGACATACAAACTAAAGAATTACAAAA
ACAAATTACAAAAATTCAAAATTTTCGGGTTTATTACAGGGACAGCAGAGATCCACTTTGGCGCCGGCTC
GAGGGGG
Features (pLannotate 1.2.2; 29 found; start..end, strand, type, name):
     14..80      +  CDS            small t antigen (fragment): SV40 (simian virus 40) small t antigen
    106..317     +  promoter       EF-1α core promoter: core promoter for human elongation factor EF-1α
    318..1256    +  intron         EF-1α intron A: intron upstream of the start codon of human EF-1α
   1278..1877    +  CDS            PuroR (fragment): puromycin N-acetyltransferase; pac from Streptomyces; confers resistance to puromycin
   1893..2481    +  misc_feature   WPRE: woodchuck hepatitis virus posttranscriptional regulatory element
   2532..2551    +  misc_feature   cPPT/CTS (fragment): central polypurine tract and central termination sequence of HIV-1
   2553..2786    +  LTR            3' LTR (ΔU3): self-inactivating 3' long terminal repeat (LTR) from HIV-1
   2864..2985    +  polyA_signal   SV40 poly(A) signal: SV40 polyadenylation signal
   3025..3160    +  rep_origin     SV40 ori: SV40 origin of replication
   3181..3199    -  promoter       T7 promoter: promoter for bacteriophage T7 RNA polymerase
   3207..3362    +  CDS            lacZα (fragment): LacZα fragment of β-galactosidase; lacZ fragment
   3367..3795    +  rep_origin     f1 ori (sequence partly withheld): f1 bacteriophage origin of replication; arrow indicates direction of (+) strand synthesis
   3848..3952    +  promoter       AmpR promoter: bla
   3953..4813    +  CDS            AmpR: β-lactamase; bla; confers resistance to ampicillin, carbenicillin, and related antibiotics
   4984..5572    +  rep_origin     ori: high-copy-number ColE1/pMB1/pBR322/pUC origin of replication
   5755..5847    +  CDS            lacI (fragment): lac repressor; lacI; The lac repressor binds to the lac operator to inhibit transcription in E. coli. This inhibition can be relieved by adding lactose or isopropyl-β-D-thiogalactopyranoside (IPTG).
   5860..5881    +  protein_bind   CAP binding site: CAP binding activates transcription in the presence of cAMP. E. coli catabolite activator protein
   5896..5926    +  promoter       lac promoter: promoter for the E. coli lac operon
   5934..5950    +  protein_bind   lac operator: The lac repressor binds to the lac operator to inhibit transcription in E. coli. This inhibition can be relieved by adding lactose or isopropyl-β-D-thiogalactopyranoside (IPTG). lac repressor encoded by lacI
   5995..6013    +  promoter       T3 promoter: promoter for bacteriophage T3 RNA polymerase
   6041..6267    +  promoter       RSV promoter: Rous sarcoma virus enhancer/promoter
   6268..6448    +  LTR            5' LTR (truncated): truncated 5' long terminal repeat (LTR) from HIV-1
   6495..6620    +  misc_feature   HIV-1 Ψ: packaging signal of human immunodeficiency virus type 1
   6604..6967    +  CDS            HIV-1 gag (fragment): gag protein from human immunodeficiency virus 1; gag
   7113..7346    +  misc_feature   RRE: The Rev response element (RRE) of HIV-1 allows for Rev-dependent mRNA export from the nucleus to the cytoplasm.
   7723..7749    +  CDS            Rev (fragment): human immunodeficiency virus 1 (HIV-1) Rev protein; rev; enhances nuclear export of unspliced and incompletely spliced viral mRNAs
   7753..7993    +  promoter       U6 promoter: RNA polymerase III promoter for human U6 snRNA
   8023..8098    +  misc_RNA       gRNA scaffold: guide RNA scaffold for the Streptococcus pyogenes CRISPR/Cas9 system
   8154..8271    +  misc_feature   cPPT/CTS: central polypurine tract and central termination sequence of HIV-1
