[The description below was written by a language model from this plasmid's Addgene catalogue record and pLannotate feature annotations shown in this document.]
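Description:
PRKACA gRNA (BRDN0001145395) is a third-generation lentiviral CRISPR guide plasmid built on the lentiGuide-Puro backbone and designed to deliver a single guide RNA against human PRKACA, the gene for the catalytic alpha subunit of cAMP-dependent protein kinase. It is propagated in E. coli as a high-copy plasmid through a ColE1/pUC-type origin with ampicillin selection (β-lactamase). The backbone also carries an f1 origin, an SV40 origin and poly(A) signal, and residual lac and T7/T3 promoter elements from the cloning vector.

The lentiviral transfer cassette begins with an RSV promoter fused to a truncated HIV-1 5' LTR, which makes genomic RNA production Tat-independent. This is followed by the Ψ packaging signal with a gag fragment, the Rev response element for Rev-dependent nuclear export, and a cPPT/CTS that aids nuclear import of the reverse-transcribed genome. It ends in a ΔU3 self-inactivating 3' LTR. Within this unit, a human U6 RNA polymerase III promoter drives the PRKACA-specific spacer joined to the Streptococcus pyogenes Cas9 guide scaffold. Separately, the EF-1α core promoter with its intron A drives puromycin N-acetyltransferase for selection of transduced mammalian cells, with a WPRE downstream to enhance transcript expression.

The plasmid does not encode Cas9, so it is meant to be used together with a separate Cas9 lentiviral vector or in cells that already express Cas9. The guide was designed against several PRKACA reference transcripts, and the depositor's notes associate it with a human kinome gRNA library, so it can serve for individual knockout of PRKACA or follow-up of screening results.
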