Addgene plasmid #75516: PRKACA gRNA (BRDN0001145395)
Purpose: 3rd generation lentiviral gRNA plasmid targeting human PRKACA
Depositing lab: John Doench & David Root. Depositing organization: Broad Institute. Publication: Optimized sgRNA design to maximize activity and minimize off-target effects of CRISPR-Cas9. Doench JG, Fusi N, Sullender M, Hegde M, Vaimberg EW, Donovan KF, Smith I, Tothova Z, Wilen C, Orchard R, Virgin HW, Listgarten J, Root DE. Nat Biotechnol. 2016 Jan 18. doi: 10.1038/nbt.3437. PubMed 26780180.
Backbone
  Vector backbone: lentiGuide-Puro
  Backbone manufacturer: Zhang Lab (Addgene plasmid # 52963)
  Vector type: Mammalian Expression, Lentiviral, CRISPR
  Selectable markers: Puromycin
Growth in bacteria
  Bacterial resistance: Ampicillin, 100 μg/mL
  Growth temperature: 37°C
  Growth strain: DH5alpha
  Copy number: High Copy
Gene/Insert
  Gene/Insert name: PRKACA (alt names: PRKACA; NM_001304349.1)
  gRNA/shRNA sequence: GAAGATCCTCGACAAACAGA
  Species: H. sapiens (human)
  Entrez Gene: PRKACA (a.k.a. CAFD1, PKACA, PPNAD4)
  Promoter: hU6
  Cloning method: Unknown
  Sequencing primers: 5′ U6-F; 3′ pS2-R
Terms and licenses: Academic/Nonprofit Terms; Industry Terms: Not Available to Industry
Depositor comments: The gRNA was designed to target the following Genbank reference sequence(s): NM_001304349.1,NM_002730.3,NM_207518.2. Note that this plasmid does NOT contain Cas9. It should be used in conjunction with lentiCas9-Blast (Addgene #52962) or otherwise with cell lines already expressing Cas9. Browse the full kinome gRNA library at http://www.addgene.org/pooled-library/broadgpp-human-kinome/ or visit http://www.broadinstitute.org/rnai/public/ for detailed protocols and information.
How to cite: PRKACA gRNA (BRDN0001145395) was a gift from John Doench & David Root (Addgene plasmid # 75516 ; http://n2t.net/addgene:75516 ; RRID:Addgene_75516)
