>Addgene plasmid #75516 | PRKACA gRNA (BRDN0001145395) | depositor partial sequence | sequence record 142976 | Target Sequence
GAAGATCCTCGACAAACAGA
