>Addgene plasmid #75516 | PRKACA gRNA (BRDN0001145395) | addgene partial sequence | sequence record 184035 | hU6-F
TAGAAAGTAATAATTTCTTGGGTAGTTTGCAGTTTTAAAATTATGTTTTAAAATGGACTATCATATGCTT
ACCGTAACTTGAAAGTATTTCGATTTCTTGGCTTTATATATCTTGTGGAAAGGACGAAACACCGGAAGAT
CCTCGACAAACAGAGTTTTAGAGCTAGAAATAGCAAGTTAAAATAAGGCTAGTCCGTTATCAACTTGAAA
AAGTGGCACCGAGTCGGTGCTTTTTTAAGCTTGGCGTAACTAGATCTTGAGACAAATGGCAGTATTCATC
CACAATTTTAAAAGAAAAGGGGGGATTGGGGGGTACAGTGCAGGGGAAAGAATAGTAGACATAATAGCAA
CAGACATACAAACTAAAGAATTACAAAAACAAATTACAAAAATTCAAAATTTTCGGGTTTATTACAGGGA
CAGCAGAGATCCACTTTGGCGCCGGCTCGAGGGGGCCCGGGTGCAAAGATGGATAAAGTTTTAAACAGAG
AGGAATCTTTGCAGCTAATGGACCTTCTAGGTCTTGAAAGGAGTGGGAATTGGCTCCGGTGCCCGTCAGT
GGGCAGAGCG
